>Addgene plasmid #24196 | BcatMut-Tyr604 | addgene partial sequence | sequence record 29931 | 24196 with BGH-rev
ACTACATTAGGNGACCTATAGAATAGGGCCCTCTAGATGCATGCTCGAGCGGCCGCCAGTGTGATGGATA
TCTGCAGAATTCCAGCACACTGGCGGCCGTTACTAGTGGATCCTCCTAAAGGATGATTTACAGGTCAGTA
TCAAACCAGGCCAGCTGATTGCTGTCACCTGGAGGCAGCCCATCCATGAGGTCCTGGGCATGCCCCAGAT
CTGGCAGCCCATCAACTGGATAGTCAGCACCAGGGTGGTGGCCACCCATCTCATGTTCCATCATGGGGTC
CATACCCAAGGCATCCTGGCCATATCCACCAGAGTGAAAAGAACGATAGCTAGGATCATCCTGGCGATAT
CCAAGGGGTTCTCCCTGGGCACCAATATCAAGTCCAAGATCAGCAGTCTCATTCCAAGCCATTGGCTCTG
TTCTGAAGAGAGAGCTGGTCAGCTCAACTGAAAGCCGTTTCTTGTAATCTTGTGGCTTGTCCTCAGACAT
TCGGAACAAAACAGCAGCTGCATATGTCGCCACACCTTCATTCCTAGAGTGAAGTAACTCTGTCAGAGGA
GCTGTGGCTCCCTCAGCTTCAATAGCTTCTGCAGCTTCCTTGTCCTGAGCAAGTTCACAGAGGACCCCTG
CAGCTACTCTTTGGATGTTTTCAATGGGAGAGAAAAGCAGCTGCACAAACAATGGAATGGTATTTAGTCC
TCTGATAACAATTCGGTTGTGAACATCCCGAGCTAGGATGTGAAGGCTCCTGTACACCTTCACTATTCTT
CATGCGGACCCCNCCCA
