[The description below was written by a language model from this plasmid's Addgene catalogue record.]
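Description:
BcatMut-Tyr604 is a mammalian expression plasmid carrying human beta-catenin (CTNNB1) with a single point mutation, Y604F, in a pcDNA3-derived backbone called pcDNA3-2AB. The backbone is recorded as about 5.4 kb and the insert as about 3 kb, introduced by restriction enzyme cloning. The plasmid is maintained in E. coli as a high-copy construct under ampicillin selection. No feature table is provided, so the regulatory elements are not explicitly listed. However, the recommended sequencing primers (CMV forward and T7 at the 5′ end, SP6 at the 3′ end) fit the usual pcDNA3 layout, in which a CMV promoter drives expression in mammalian cells and flanking phage promoters border the cloning site. The record does not say how the "2AB" variant differs from standard pcDNA3, whether it adds an epitope tag to the insert, or whether a mammalian selection marker is present.

The payload replaces tyrosine 604 with phenylalanine. This conservative substitution removes the hydroxyl group needed for phosphorylation while largely preserving the shape of the side chain, and it is a standard way to make a non-phosphorylatable version of a candidate tyrosine phosphorylation site. Beta-catenin acts both as a component of cadherin-based adherens junctions and as the transcriptional co-activator of canonical Wnt signalling. The plasmid name suggests it belongs to a set of tyrosine mutants, but the record does not state a specific purpose. A reasonable use is transient or stable expression in mammalian cells to compare the mutant with wild-type beta-catenin and test how this residue affects its binding partners, localisation or signalling activity.
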