Addgene plasmid #24196: BcatMut-Tyr604
Depositing lab: David Rimm. Depositing organization: Yale University.
Backbone
  Vector backbone: pcDNA3-2AB
  Backbone size w/o insert (bp): 5400
  Vector type: Mammalian Expression
Growth in bacteria
  Bacterial resistance: Ampicillin, 100 μg/mL
  Growth temperature: 37°C
  Growth strain: DH5alpha
  Copy number: High Copy
Gene/Insert
  Gene/Insert name: beta-catenin
  Species: H. sapiens (human)
  Insert size (bp): 3000
  Mutation: Y604F
  Entrez Gene: CTNNB1 (a.k.a. CTNNB, EVR7, MRD19, NEDSDV, armadillo)
  Cloning method: Restriction Enzyme
  Sequencing primers: 5′ CMV-F, T7; 3′ SP6
Terms and licenses: Academic/Nonprofit Terms; Industry Terms: Not Available to Industry
Depositor comments: Rimm Lab Plasmid #303
How to cite: BcatMut-Tyr604 was a gift from David Rimm (Addgene plasmid # 24196 ; http://n2t.net/addgene:24196 ; RRID:Addgene_24196)
